Addgene plasmid #88068: pDONR223-ZNF786
Purpose: Donor Vector containing ZNF786 transcription factor, part of the Human TFome Collection
Depositing lab: Marc Vidal. Depositing organization: Dana-Farber Cancer Institute. Publication: A comprehensive library of human transcription factors for cell fate engineering. Ng AHM, Khoshakhlagh P, Rojo Arias JE, Pasquini G, Wang K, Swiersy A, Shipman SL, Appleton E, Kiaee K, Kohman RE, Vernet A, Dysart M, Leeper K, Saylor W, Huang JY, Graveline A, Taipale J, Hill DE, Vidal M, Melero-Martin JM, Busskamp V, Church GM. Nat Biotechnol. 2021 Apr;39(4):510-519. doi: 10.1038/s41587-020-0742-6. Epub 2020 Nov 30. PubMed 33257861.
Backbone
  Vector backbone: pDONR223
  Backbone manufacturer: Invitrogen
  Backbone size w/o insert (bp): 3000
  Vector type: Gateway Donor Vector
Growth in bacteria
  Bacterial resistance: Spectinomycin, 50 μg/mL
  Growth temperature: 37°C
  Growth strain: DH5alpha
  Copy number: High Copy
Gene/Insert
  Gene/Insert name: ZNF786
  Species: H. sapiens (human)
  Insert size (bp): 2349
  Mutation: Last nucleotide of stop codon removed to allow for Gateway C-terminal fusions
  Entrez Gene: ZNF786
  Cloning method: Gateway Cloning
  Sequencing primers: 5′ M13F(-21); 3′ M13R
Terms and licenses: Academic/Nonprofit Terms; Industry Terms: Not Available to Industry
Depositor comments: Represents the ORFeome subset of the TFome
How to cite: pDONR223-ZNF786 was a gift from Marc Vidal (Addgene plasmid # 88068 ; http://n2t.net/addgene:88068 ; RRID:Addgene_88068)
