[The description below was written by a language model from this plasmid's Addgene catalogue record and pLannotate feature annotations shown in this document.]
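Description:
pDONR223-ZNF786 is a Gateway entry clone built in the Invitrogen pDONR223 donor backbone and carrying the open reading frame of the human zinc finger protein ZNF786, a putative transcriptional regulator. It belongs to the Human TFome Collection of transcription factor ORFs and is noted as part of the ORFeome-derived subset of that library. The sequenced plasmid is about 5.1 kb. It replicates in E. coli from a high-copy ColE1/pUC-type origin and is selected with spectinomycin through the aadA (SmR) aminoglycoside adenylyltransferase gene. That gene sits downstream of a fragment of the class 1 integron Pc promoter and a remnant of a gentamicin resistance gene.

The roughly 2.35 kb ZNF786 coding sequence is flanked on both sides by attL recombination sites. The automated annotation labels both as an attL variant, one in each orientation. These sites are the substrates for the LR Clonase reaction, so the ORF can be moved directionally into any compatible Gateway destination vector. The last nucleotide of the stop codon has been removed, which lets the ORF read through into C-terminal tags or fusion partners supplied by the destination vector. The plasmid has no eukaryotic promoter, so it serves as a shuttle and archival clone rather than an expression construct. A T7 promoter lies just outside one att site, and rrnB T1 and T2 terminators insulate the cassette from backbone transcription. Small lacI and lacZα fragments are backbone remnants, and M13 primer sites flank the insert for sequence verification. The clone is typically used as a source for building ZNF786 expression vectors, for example in transcription factor overexpression screens aimed at cell fate engineering.
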