Features (pLannotate 1.2.2; 12 found; start..end, strand, type, name):
      2..97      +  protein_bind   attL3: mutant version of attL; recombination site for the Gateway® LR reaction LR Clonase™
    103..2448    +  CDS            ZNF786: ZN786_HUMAN - Experimental evidence at protein level: Swiss-Prot protein existence level 1. May be involved in transcriptional regulation. From Homo sapiens (Human).
   2453..2548    -  protein_bind   attL3: mutant version of attL; recombination site for the Gateway® LR reaction LR Clonase™
   2567..2585    -  promoter       T7 promoter: promoter for bacteriophage T7 RNA polymerase
   2775..2798    +  promoter       Pc promoter (fragment): intI1 (promoter lies within the coding sequence); class 1 integron promoter
   2974..3030    +  CDS            GmR (fragment): gentamycin acetyltransferase; aacC1; confers resistance to gentamycin
   3037..3828    +  CDS            SmR: aminoglycoside adenylyltransferase (Murphy, 1985); aadA; confers resistance to spectinomycin and streptomycin
   3921..4509    +  rep_origin     ori: high-copy-number ColE1/pMB1/pBR322/pUC origin of replication
   4692..4784    +  CDS            lacI (fragment): lac repressor; lacI; The lac repressor binds to the lac operator to inhibit transcription in E. coli. This inhibition can be relieved by adding lactose or isopropyl-β-D-thiogalactopyranoside (IPTG).
   4839..4866    -  terminator     rrnB T2 terminator: transcription terminator T2 from the E. coli rrnB gene
   4998..5041    +  terminator     rrnB T1 terminator: Escherichia coli rrnB; transcription terminator T1 from the E. coli rrnB gene
   5088..5124    -  CDS            lacZα (fragment): LacZα fragment of β-galactosidase; lacZ fragment
>Addgene plasmid #88068 | pDONR223-ZNF786 | addgene full sequence | sequence record 189950 | Addgene NGS Result
CAAATAATGATTTTATTTTGACTGATAGTGACCTGTTCGTTGCAACAAATTGATGAGCAATGCTTTTTTA
TAATGCCAACTTTGTACAAAAAAGTTGGCACCATGGCGGAGCCGCCTCGGCTACCTCTGACTTTTGAGGA
TGTTGCTATTTATTTCTCCGAGCAAGAATGGCAGGATCTAGAGGCATGGCAGAAGGAACTTTACAAGCAT
GTGATGAGAAGCAATTATGAGACTCTCGTCTCTCTAGATGATGGACTTCCAAAACCAGAACTAATATCCT
GGATTGAACACGGGGGAGAGCCCTTCAGGAAATGGAGAGAATCACAGAAATCAGGAAACATAATTTGCTC
CTCTGTTGATATGCATTTTGATCCAGGTTTTGAGGAACAGCTGTTTTGGGGAAGCCAGCAGGCTATGAAT
TCAGGAAAAACTAAAAGCCATTTCCAATTAGATCCTGAAAGCCAGTGTTCCTTTGGATCCTTTGTTTCCT
TCAGGCCTGACCAAGGCATCACCCTCGGGAGCCCACAGAGACACGACGCCAGGGCTCCTCCACCACTAGC
CTGCGGCCCCAGTGAATCTACCCTAAAAGAAGGAATCCCAGGTCCCAGAAATCTGGATCTTCCTGGTTTG
TGGGACGTCCCCGCCTGGGAGAGCACCCAGCACCCTTGGCCTGTCTGCGGGGAAAGCTGTTGGGAGAACA
ACCATTTAGTAATGCACCAGAGAGGCCACTCAAAGGACCGGACACGTAGGGCCTGGGAGAAATTCAACAA
GAGGGCGGAGACGCAGATGCCGTGGAGCAGCCCTCGGGTACAGAGGCACTTCCGGTGTGGCGTGTGCGGT
AAGAGCTTCCGCCGGAAGCTGTGTCTGCTGCGCCATCTGGCGGCCCACACGGGGAGGGGCCCCTTCCGGA
ACGCTGACGGTGAAATGTGCTTCCGACACGAGCTGACCCATCCCAGCCACCGCCTCCCGCAGCAGGGGGA
GAAGCCTGCCCAGTGCACCCCATGCGGCAAGCGCTCCCTCCCAGTGGACAGCACGCAGGCTCGCCGGTGC
CAGCACAGCCGGGAGGGGCCGGCCTCTTGGAGAGAAGGCCGCGGGGCCTCCAGCAGTGTGCACTCGGGAC
AGAAACCAGGCTCGCGCCTGCCCCAGGAGGGGAACAGCCACCAGGAAGGGGACACGGAGGCGCTGCAGCA
TGGCGCAGAGGGGCCCTGCTCCTGCTCGGAGTGTGGCGAGCGCTCCCCTATGAGCGCCAGGCTCGCCAGC
CCCTGCAGGGCGCATACTGGAGAAAAGCCCTTCCAGTGTGCGCATTGCACCAAGCGCTTCCGCCTGCGCC
GCCTGCTGCAGGTCCACCAGCACGCGCACGGTGGGGAGAGACCGTTCTCCTGCAGGAAGTGTGGCAAGGG
CTTCGCCAAGCAGTGTAAACTCACGGAGCACATTCGAGTCCACAGCGGAGAGAAGCCTTTCCGGTGTGCC
AAGTGTGGCAGGAACTTCCGTCAGAGGGGACAGCTGCTGCGGCACCAGCGGCTGCACACGGACGAGAAGC
CCTTTCAGTGCCCAGAGTGTGGGCTGAGCTTCCGCCTGGAGAGCATGCTGAGAGCCCACCGGCTCCGGCA
CGGTGGGGAGAGGCCGTTCTCCTGTAGCGAGTGTGGCAGAGGCTTCACCCACCAGTGCAAGCTCCGTGAG
CACCTGAGAGTGCACAGCGGGGAGAGGCCCTTCCAGTGCCTGAAGTGCGACAAGCGCTTCCGCCTGAAGG
GCATCCTGAAGGCCCACCAGCACACGCACAGCAAGGAGAGGCCGTTCTCGTGCGGGGAGTGTGGCAAGGG
CTTCACCAGACAATCCAAGCTCACGGAGCACTTGCGCGTGCACAGCGGGGAGAGACCCTTCCAGTGCCCA
GAGTGCAACAGGAGCTTCCGCCTGAAGGGGCAGCTGCTCAGCCATCAGCGCCTGCACACGGGAGAGAGGC
CCTTCCAGTGTCCGGAGTGCGACAAGCGCTATCGCGTGAAGGCCGACATGAAGGCCCACCAGCTGCTGCA
CAGCGGGGAGATGCCTTTCTCCTGTGAGTGCGGCAAGGGCTTTGTGAAACACTCAAAGCTCATCGAGCAC
ATCAGAACGCACACGGGAGAGAAGCCTTTTCAGTGTCCCAAGTGTGACAAGAGTTTCCGCCTGAAGGCGC
AGCTGCTCAGCCATCAGGGCCTGCACACAGGGGAGAGGCCTTTTCACTGCCCTGAGTGTGACAAGAACTT
CCGGGAAAGGGGACACATGCTGAGGCACCAGCGCATCCACAGGCCCGAGAGGCCCTTTGCCTGTGGCGAT
TGTGGGAAGGGCTTCATTTACAAGTCTAAGCTTGCGGAGCACATCAGAGTACACACAAAATCCTGTCCTG
CTCCAAATGAACTGGACATTAAGAAAAGGCTCAGCCAACTGTTTGCAATGATAGAGGCCGATTGGAGTTT
GCCAACTTTCTTGTACAAAGTTGGCATTATAAGAAAGCATTGCTTATCAATTTGTTGCAACGAACAGGTC
ACTATCAGTCAAAATAAAATCATTATTTGCCATCCAGCTGATATCCCCTATAGTGAGTCGTATTACATGG
TCATAGCTGTTTCCTGGCAGCTCTGGCCCGTGTCTCAAAATCTCTGATGTTACATTGCACAAGATAAAAA
TATATCATCATGCCTCCTCTAGACCAGCCAGGACAGAAATGCCTCGACTTCGCTGCTACCCAAGGTTGCC
GGGTGACGCACACCGTGGAAACGGATGAAGGCACGAACCCAGTGGACATAAGCCTGTTCGGTTCGTAAGC
TGTAATGCAAGTAGCGTATGCGCTCACGCAACTGGTCCAGAACCTTGACCGAACGCAGCGGTGGTAACGG
CGCAGTGGCGGTTTTCATGGCTTGTTATGACTGTTTTTTTGGGGTACAGTCTATGCCTCGGGCATCCAAG
CAGCAAGCGCGTTACGCCGTGGGTCGATGTTTGATGTTATGGAGCAGCAACGATGTTACGCAGCAGGGCA
GTCGCCCTAAAACAAAGTTAAACATTATGAGGGAAGCGGTGATCGCCGAAGTATCGACTCAACTATCAGA
GGTAGTTGGCGTCATCGAGCGCCATCTCGAACCGACGTTGCTGGCCGTACATTTGTACGGCTCCGCAGTG
GATGGCGGCCTGAAGCCACACAGTGATATTGATTTGCTGGTTACGGTGACCGTAAGGCTTGATGAAACAA
CGCGGCGAGCTTTGATCAACGACCTTTTGGAAACTTCGGCTTCCCCTGGAGAGAGCGAGATTCTCCGCGC
TGTAGAAGTCACCATTGTTGTGCACGACGACATCATTCCGTGGCGTTATCCAGCTAAGCGCGAACTGCAA
TTTGGAGAATGGCAGCGCAATGACATTCTTGCAGGTATCTTCGAGCCAGCCACGATCGACATTGATCTGG
CTATCTTGCTGACAAAAGCAAGAGAACATAGCGTTGCCTTGGTAGGTCCAGCGGCGGAGGAACTCTTTGA
TCCGGTTCCTGAACAGGATCTATTTGAGGCGCTAAATGAAACCTTAACGCTATGGAACTCGCCGCCCGAC
TGGGCTGGCGATGAGCGAAATGTAGTGCTTACGTTGTCCCGCATTTGGTACAGCGCAGTAACCGGCAAAA
TCGCGCCGAAGGATGTCGCTGCCGACTGGGCAATGGAGCGCCTGCCGGCCCAGTATCAGCCCGTCATACT
TGAAGCTAGACAGGCTTATCTTGGACAAGAAGAAGATCGCTTGGCCTCGCGCGCAGATCAGTTGGAAGAA
TTTGTCCACTACGTGAAAGGCGAGATCACCAAGGTAGTCGGCAAATAACCCTCGAGCCACCCATGACCAA
AATCCCTTAACGTGAGTTACGCGTCGTTCCACTGAGCGTCAGACCCCGTAGAAAAGATCAAAGGATCTTC
TTGAGATCCTTTTTTTCTGCGCGTAATCTGCTGCTTGCAAACAAAAAAACCACCGCTACCAGCGGTGGTT
TGTTTGCCGGATCAAGAGCTACCAACTCTTTTTCCGAAGGTAACTGGCTTCAGCAGAGCGCAGATACCAA
ATACTGTTCTTCTAGTGTAGCCGTAGTTAGGCCACCACTTCAAGAACTCTGTAGCACCGCCTACATACCT
CGCTCTGCTAATCCTGTTACCAGTGGCTGCTGCCAGTGGCGATAAGTCGTGTCTTACCGGGTTGGACTCA
AGACGATAGTTACCGGATAAGGCGCAGCGGTCGGGCTGAACGGGGGGTTCGTGCACACAGCCCAGCTTGG
AGCGAACGACCTACACCGAACTGAGATACCTACAGCGTGAGCTATGAGAAAGCGCCACGCTTCCCGAAGG
GAGAAAGGCGGACAGGTATCCGGTAAGCGGCAGGGTCGGAACAGGAGAGCGCACGAGGGAGCTTCCAGGG
GGAAACGCCTGGTATCTTTATAGTCCTGTCGGGTTTCGCCACCTCTGACTTGAGCGTCGATTTTTGTGAT
GCTCGTCAGGGGGGCGGAGCCTATGGAAAAACGCCAGCAACGCGGCCTTTTTACGGTTCCTGGCCTTTTG
CTGGCCTTTTGCTCACATGTTCTTTCCTGCGTTATCCCCTGATTCTGTGGATAACCGTATTACCGCCTTT
GAGTGAGCTGATACCGCTCGCCGCAGCCGAACGACCGAGCGCAGCGAGTCAGTGAGCGAGGAAGCGGAAG
AGCGCCCAATACGCAAACCGCCTCTCCCCGCGCGTTGGCCGATTCATTAATGCAGCTGGCACGACAGGTT
TCCCGACTGGAAAGCGGGCAGTGAGCGCAACGCAATTAATACGCGTACCGCTAGCCAGGAAGAGTTTGTA
GAAACGCAAAAAGGCCATCCGTCAGGATGGCCTTCTGCTTAGTTTGATGCCTGGCAGTTTATGGCGGGCG
TCCTGCCCGCCACCCTCCGGGCCGTTGCTTCACAACGTTCAAATCCGCTCCCGGCGGATTTGTCCTACTC
AGGAGAGCGTTCACCGACAAACAACAGATAAAACGAAAGGCCCAGTCTTCCGACTGAGCCTTTCGTTTTA
TTTGATGCCTGGCAGTTCCCTACTCTCGCGTTAACGCTAGCATGGATGTTTTCCCAGTCACGACGTTGTA
AAACGACGGCCAGTCTTAAGCTCGGGCCC
