>Addgene plasmid #88068 | pDONR223-ZNF786 | depositor partial sequence | sequence record 171672 | insert
ATGGCGGAGCCGCCTCGGCTACCTCTGACTTTTGAGGATGTTGCTATTTATTTCTCCGAGCAAGAATGGC
AGGATCTAGAGGCATGGCAGAAGGAACTTTACAAGCATGTGATGAGAAGCAATTATGAGACTCTCGTCTC
TCTAGATGATGGACTTCCAAAACCAGAACTAATATCCTGGATTGAACACGGGGGAGAGCCCTTCAGGAAA
TGGAGAGAATCACAGAAATCAGGAAACATAATTTGCTCCTCTGTTGATATGCATTTTGATCCAGGTTTTG
AGGAACAGCTGTTTTGGGGAAGCCAGCAGGCTATGAATTCAGGAAAAACTAAAAGCCATTTCCAATTAGA
TCCTGAAAGCCAGTGTTCCTTTGGATCCTTTGTTTCCTTCAGGCCTGACCAAGGCATCACCCTCGGGAGC
CCACAGAGACACGACGCCAGGGCTCCTCCACCACTAGCCTGCGGCCCCAGTGAATCTACCCTAAAAGAAG
GAATCCCAGGTCCCAGAAATCTGGATCTTCCTGGTTTGTGGGACGTCCCCGCCTGGGAGAGCACCCAGCA
CCCTTGGCCTGTCTGCGGGGAAAGCTGTTGGGAGAACAACCATTTAGTAATGCACCAGAGAGGCCACTCA
AAGGACCGGACACGTAGGGCCTGGGAGAAATTCAACAAGAGGGCGGAGACGCAGATGCCGTGGAGCAGCC
CTCGGGTACAGAGGCACTTCCGGTGTGGCGTGTGCGGTAAGAGCTTCCGCCGGAAGCTGTGTCTGCTGCG
CCATCTGGCGGCCCACACGGGGAGGGGCCCCTTCCGGAACGCTGACGGTGAAATGTGCTTCCGACACGAG
CTGACCCATCCCAGCCACCGCCTCCCGCAGCAGGGGGAGAAGCCTGCCCAGTGCACCCCATGCGGCAAGC
GCTCCCTCCCAGTGGACAGCACGCAGGCTCGCCGGTGCCAGCACAGCCGGGAGGGGCCGGCCTCTTGGAG
AGAAGGCCGCGGGGCCTCCAGCAGTGTGCACTCGGGACAGAAACCAGGCTCGCGCCTGCCCCAGGAGGGG
AACAGCCACCAGGAAGGGGACACGGAGGCGCTGCAGCATGGCGCAGAGGGGCCCTGCTCCTGCTCGGAGT
GTGGCGAGCGCTCCCCTATGAGCGCCAGGCTCGCCAGCCCCTGCAGGGCGCATACTGGAGAAAAGCCCTT
CCAGTGTGCGCATTGCACCAAGCGCTTCCGCCTGCGCCGCCTGCTGCAGGTCCACCAGCACGCGCACGGT
GGGGAGAGACCGTTCTCCTGCAGGAAGTGTGGCAAGGGCTTCGCCAAGCAGTGTAAACTCACGGAGCACA
TTCGAGTCCACAGCGGAGAGAAGCCTTTCCGGTGTGCCAAGTGTGGCAGGAACTTCCGTCAGAGGGGACA
GCTGCTGCGGCACCAGCGGCTGCACACGGACGAGAAGCCCTTTCAGTGCCCAGAGTGTGGGCTGAGCTTC
CGCCTGGAGAGCATGCTGAGAGCCCACCGGCTCCGGCACGGTGGGGAGAGGCCGTTCTCCTGTAGCGAGT
GTGGCAGAGGCTTCACCCACCAGTGCAAGCTCCGTGAGCACCTGAGAGTGCACAGCGGGGAGAGGCCCTT
CCAGTGCCTGAAGTGCGACAAGCGCTTCCGCCTGAAGGGCATCCTGAAGGCCCACCAGCACACGCACAGC
AAGGAGAGGCCGTTCTCGTGCGGGGAGTGTGGCAAGGGCTTCACCAGACAATCCAAGCTCACGGAGCACT
TGCGCGTGCACAGCGGGGAGAGACCCTTCCAGTGCCCAGAGTGCAACAGGAGCTTCCGCCTGAAGGGGCA
GCTGCTCAGCCATCAGCGCCTGCACACGGGAGAGAGGCCCTTCCAGTGTCCGGAGTGCGACAAGCGCTAT
CGCGTGAAGGCCGACATGAAGGCCCACCAGCTGCTGCACAGCGGGGAGATGCCTTTCTCCTGTGAGTGCG
GCAAGGGCTTTGTGAAACACTCAAAGCTCATCGAGCACATCAGAACGCACACGGGAGAGAAGCCTTTTCA
GTGTCCCAAGTGTGACAAGAGTTTCCGCCTGAAGGCGCAGCTGCTCAGCCATCAGGGCCTGCACACAGGG
GAGAGGCCTTTTCACTGCCCTGAGTGTGACAAGAACTTCCGGGAAAGGGGACACATGCTGAGGCACCAGC
GCATCCACAGGCCCGAGAGGCCCTTTGCCTGTGGCGATTGTGGGAAGGGCTTCATTTACAAGTCTAAGCT
TGCGGAGCACATCAGAGTACACACAAAATCCTGTCCTGCTCCAAATGAACTGGACATTAAGAAAAGGCTC
AGCCAACTGTTTGCAATGATAGAGGCCGATTGGAGTTGA
